>Addgene plasmid #164599 | pBEL2294 | addgene full sequence | sequence record 326368 | Addgene NGS Result
AGGCCAGGAACCGTAAAAAGGCCGCGTTGCTGGCGTTTTTCCATAGGCTCCGCCCCCCTGACGAGCATCA
CAAAAATCGACGCTCAAGTCAGAGGTGGCGAAACCCGACAGGACTATAAAGATACCAGGCGTTTCCCCCT
GGAAGCTCCCTCGTGCGCTCTCCTGTTCCGACCCTGCCGCTTACCGGATACCTGTCCGCCTTTCTCCCTT
CGGGAAGCGTGGCGCTTTCTCATAGCTCACGCTGTAGGTATCTCAGTTCGGTGTAGGTCGTTCGCTCCAA
GCTGGGCTGTGTGCACGAACCCCCCGTTCAGCCCGACCGCTGCGCCTTATCCGGTAACTATCGTCTTGAG
TCCAACCCGGTAAGACACGACTTATCGCCACTGGCAGCAGCCACTGGTAACAGGATTAGCAGAGCGAGGT
ATGTAGGCGGTGCTACAGAGTTCTTGAAGTGGTGGCCTAACTACGGCTACACTAGAAGGACAGTATTTGG
TATCTGCGCTCTGCTGAGCCAGTTACCTTCGGAAAAAGAGTTGGTAGCTCTTGATCCGGCAAACAAACCA
CCGCTGGTAGCGGTGGTTTTTTTGTTTGCAAGCAGCAGATTACGCGCAGAAAAAAAGGATCTCAAGAAGA
TCCTTTGATCTTTTCTACGGGGTCTGACGCTCAGTGGAACGAAAACTCACGTTAAGGGATTTTGGTCATG
AGATTATCAAAAAGGATCTTCACCTAGATCCTTTTAAATTGTAAACGTTAATATTTTGTTAAAATTCGCG
TTAAATTTTTGTTAAATCAGCTCATTTTTTAACCAATAGGCCGAAATCGGCAAAATCCCTTATAAATCAA
AAGAATAGCCCGAGATAGGGT
[37 nt withheld, positions 862-898]
AAAGAACGTGGACTCCAACGTCAAAGG
[141 nt withheld, positions 926-1066]
G
[125 nt withheld, positions 1068-1192]
AATCAATCTAAAGTATATATGAGTAAACTTGGTCTGACAGTTACCAATGCTTAATCAGTGAGGCACCTAT
CTCAGCGATCTGTCTATTTCGTTCATCCATAGTTGCCTGACTCCCCGTCGTGTAGATAACTACGATACGG
GAGGGCTTACCATCTGGCCCCAGTGCTGCAATGATACCGCGAGACCCACGCTCACCGGCTCCAGATTTAT
CAGCAATAAACCAGCCAGCCGGAAGGGCCGAGCGCAGAAGTGGTCCTGCAACTTTATCCGCCTCCATCCA
GTCTATTAATTGTTGCCGGGAAGCTAGAGTAAGTAGTTCGCCAGTTAATAGTTTGCGCAACGTTGTTGCC
ATTGCTGCAGGCATCGTGGTGTCACGCTCGTCGTTTGGTATGGCTTCATTCAGCTCCGGTTCCCAACGAT
CAAGGCGAGTTACATGATCCCCCATGTTGTGCAAAAAAGCGGTTAGCTCCTTCGGTCCTCCGATCGTTGT
CAGAAGTAAGTTGGCCGCAGTGTTATCACTCATGGTTATGGCAGCACTGCATAATTCTCTTACTGTCATG
CCATCCGTAAGATGCTTTTCTGTGACTGGTGAGTACTCAACCAAGTCATTCTGAGAATAGTGTATGCGGC
GACCGAGTTGCTCTTGCCCGGCGTCAACACGGGATAATACCGCGCCACATAGCAGAACTTTAAAAGTGCT
CATCATTGGAAAACGTTCTTCGGGGCGAAAACTCTCAAGGATCTTACCGCTGTTGAGATCCAGTTCGATG
TAACCCACTCGTGCACCCAACTGATCTTCAGCATCTTTTACTTTCACCAGCGTTTCTGGGTGAGCAAAAA
CAGGAAGGCAAAATGCCGCAAAAAAGGGAATAAGGGCGACACGGAAATGTTGAATACTCATACTCTTCCT
TTTTCAATATTATTGAAGCATTTATCAGGGTTATTGTCTCATGAGCGGATACATATTTGAATGTATTTAG
AAAAATAAACAAAAGAGTTTGTAGAAACGCAAAAAGGCCATCCGTCAGGATGGCCTTCTGCTTAATTTGA
TGCCTGGCAGTTTATGGCGGGCGTCCTGCCCGCCACCCTCCGGGCCGTTGCTTCGCAACGTTCAAATCCG
CTCCCGGCGGATTTGTCCTACTCAGGAGAGCGTTCACCGACAAACAACAGATAAAACGAAAGGCCCAGTC
TTTCGACTGAGCCTTTCGTTTTATTTGATGCCTGGCAGTTCCCTACTCTCGCATGGGGAGACCCCACACT
ACCATCGGCGCTACGGCGTTTCACTTCTGAGTTCGGCATGGGGTCAGGTGGGACCACCGCGCTACTGCCG
CCAGGCAAATTCTGTTTTATCAGACCGCTTCTGCGTTCTGATTTAATCTGTATCAGGCTGAAAATCTTCT
CTCATCCGCCAAAACAGCCAAGCTTACAACCATTCCTCAGACCAGGACCAAAACGAAAAAAGACGCTTTT
CAGCGTCTCTTTTCTGGAATTTGGTACCTTAACGAGGCAGAACATCAGCAGGCAAATTATACAATTTCGC
CAGGGTATACACTTTGTCGTTTACCCCCTGAAGCGTCACATTGTTGCCCTGCTTTTTCGCCAGATCGATA
AGATGGAGCAGCAGTGCCAGTCCCCCCGTATCCACGCGGGAGACACGGCTAAGATCGATGCAGGTAATCC
CCTTCACCGCTTCCTCACGCATTTCCCAAAGCGGTAGCAAAACGTCCTGATCCAGCTCTCCGGATAACGC
CAGCGTGTCACCCGTCTGCATCCAGCTCAGTGACTCGCTCATTA
[633 nt withheld, positions 2987-3619]
GCGTCGGTTCTCCTGAAATTATTTCGTTGTACCCACAGGTTCAGTGGTTTCATTATTACCTGGCGCAGCA
GCTGGCGCATCGCCACTATTCTTATTGTCATCGCCTTTACTACCGTAAAGGAACTGACCAATGAGATCTT
CCAGCACCATCGCAGACTTAGTGTCCTGAATTGTATCGCCATCCTTCAGGATAGCAGTCCCCAGTTCCGG
GTCTTCAAAACCGACGTTTAATGCCAGATATTGTTCCCCCAGCAGGCCGGAAGTACGAATGCTCAGCGAA
CTGGTATCTGGAATGTGGTTATAACGTTGTTCAATTTCCAGCGTTACGCGCGGCAGATAGGTTTTCGGGT
CCAGCGTAATATCCGCCACCCGACCCACAACAACGCCACCAATACTGACCGGAGAGCGCGCTTTCAGGCC
GCCAATGTTATCGAACGTCGCATAAAGCGTGTAGGTCGGTTCAGTACGTATGGACGTCACGTTCGCCGCC
TTCAGGCAAACAAACAGCGCCGCCAGCAGTGCTGCTAATAACGCGATACCCACCCAAATTTCATTTTTTT
TCGTTTGCATGAACTCA
[780 nt withheld, positions 4197-4976]
CCCCTGAAAATACAGATTTTCGTGTTGATGCTGATGGTGATGGTGGTGATGCATGAGTGGCTTAACTCCC
TGGTAAAAGATCAGCGTGATAATCGCCGGCAGGATAGCGGAACGGAACAGGCCCGTCAGCTATCCCGTCC
AGAAACTGACGTACGCGCGGATCAGGATTCGCCTGCAACGCCTGGGCACTGCCATGAGCGACAATTTTTT
TGTCCGCCAGGATCCAGGCGTGATCCGCAATACTTAACACTTCCGGCACATCGTGAGAAACCACCACACA
AGTCACGCCCAGCGCGCTGTTCAGCTCAGAAATCAGCTTCACCAGTACGCCCATGGTGATGGGATCTTGC
CCAACAAAAGGTTCATCAAACATGATGAGATCCGGCTCCAGCGCAATCGCACGCGCCAGCGCTGCACGCC
GCGCCATCCCACCGGAAAGTTCAGAAGGCATTAGTTTAGCCGCTCCACGCAGCCCCACGGCCTCCAGCTT
CATCATCACCGTACTATGCAACAATGGCGCGGGAAGTTGGGTATGTTCGCGCAGTGGATAGGCGACGTTG
TCAAATACGTTCATATCAGTGAACAACGCCCCGGACTGAAATAACATGCTCATCCGTTTGCGCACTGTAT
ACAGGCGCGAACGAGACATCGCCGGAATATTCTCACCATCGAAAAGGATCTCACCATGATCTGGTGCGAT
TTGCCCGCCAATCAGACGGAGTAGCGTCGTTTTACCGATGCCCGATGGCCCCATGATCGCCGTGATCTTC
CCTCGCGGCACGGTCAGGGAAATATTATCGAAGATGCAGCGATTGCCACGCGTAAAACTGACATCGCGCA
TATCGACTAAATTCGCCACAGACTGCTCCATAATTCACCCTTCGGCTAGCCCAAAAAAACGGGTATGGAG
AAACAGTAGAGAGTTGCGATAAAAAGCGTCAGGTAGGATCCGCTAATCTTATGGATAAAAATGCTATGGC
ATAGCAAAGTGTGACGCCGTGCAAATAATCAATGTGGACTTTTCTGCCGTGATTATAGACACTTTTGTTA
CGCGTTTTTGTCATGGCTTTGGTCCCGCTTTGTTACAGAATGCTTTTAATAAGCGGGGTTACCGGTTTGG
TTAGCGAGAAGAGCCAGTAAAAGACGCAGTGACGGCAATGTCTGATGCAATATGGACAATTGGTTTCTTC
TCTGAATGGCGGGAGTATGAAAAGTATGGCTGAAGCGCAAAATGATCCCCTGCTGCCGGGATACTCGTTT
AATGCCCATCTGGTGGCGGGTTTAACGCCGATTGAGGCCAACGGTTATCTCGATTTTTTTATCGACCGAC
CGCTGGGAATGAAAGGTTATATTCTCAATCTCACCATTCGCGGTCAGGGGGTGGTGAAAAATCAGGGACG
AGAATTTGTTTGCCGACCGGGTGATATTTTGCTGTTCCCGCCAGGAGAGATTCATCACTACGGTCGTCAT
CCGGAGGCTCGCGAATGGTATCACCAGTGGGTTTACTTTCGTCCGCGCGCCTACTGGCATGAATGGCTTA
ACTGGCCGTCAATATTTGCCAATACGGGGTTCTTTCGCCCGGATGAAGCGCACCAGCCGCATTTCAGCGA
CCTGTTTGGGCAAATCATTAACGCCGGGCAAGGGGAAGGGCGCTATTCGGAGCTGCTGGCGATAAATCTG
CTTGAGCAATTGTTACTGCGGCGCATGGAAGCGATTAACGAGTCGCTCCATCCACCGATGGATAATCGGG
TACGCGAGGCTTGTCAGTACATCAGCGATCACCTGGCAGACAGCAATTTTGATATCGCCAGCGTCGCACA
GCATGTTTGCTTGTCGCCGTCGCGTCTGTCACATCTTTTCCGCCAGCAGTTAGGGATTAGCGTCTTAAGC
TGGCGCGAGGACCAACGTATCAGCCAGGCGAAGCTGCTTTTGAGCACCACCCGGATGCCTATCGCCACCG
TCGGTCGCAATGTTGGTTTTGACGATCAACTCTATTTCTCGCGGGTATTTAAAAAATGCACCGGGGCCAG
CCCGAGCGAGTTCCGTGCCGGTTGTGAAGAAAAAGTGAATGATGTAGCCGTCAAGTTGTCATAATTGGTA
ACGAATCAGACAATTGACGGCTTGACGGAGTAGCATAGGGTTTGCAGAATCCCTGCTTCGTCCATTTGAC
AGGCACATTATGCATCGATGATAAGCTGTCAAACATGAGCAGATCCTCTACGCCGGACGCATCGTGGCCG
GCATCACCGGCGCCACAGGTGCGGTTGCTGGCGCCTATATCGCCGACATCACCGATGGGGAAGATCGGGC
TCGCCACTTCGGGCTCATGAGCGCTTGTTTCGGCGTGGGTATGGTGGCAGGCCCCGTGGCCGGGGGACTG
TTGGGCGCCATCTCCTTCTGCCTCGCGCGTTTCGGTGATGACGGTGAAAACCTCTGACACATGCAGCTCC
CGGAGACGGTCACAGCTTGTCTGTAAGCGGATGCCGGGAGCAGACAAGCCCGTCAGGGCGCGTCAGCGGG
TGTTGGCGGGTGTCGGGGCGCAGCCATGACCCTATGCGGTGTGAAATACCGCACAGATGCGTAAGGAGAA
AATACCGCATCAGGCGCTCTTCCGCTTCCTCGCTCACTGACTCGCTGCGCTCGGTCGTTCGGCTGCGGCG
AGCGGTATCAGCTCACTCAAAGGCGGTAATACGGTTATCCACAGAATCAGGGGATAACGCAGGAAAGAAC
ATGTGAGCAAAAGGCCAGCAAA
Features (pLannotate 1.2.2; 19 found; start..end, strand, type, name):
     38..625     -  rep_origin     ori: high-copy-number ColE1/pMB1/pBR322/pUC origin of replication
    811..1191    -  rep_origin     M13 ori (sequence partly withheld): M13 bacteriophage origin of replication; arrow indicates direction of (+) strand synthesis
   1233..2093    -  CDS            AmpR: β-lactamase; bla; confers resistance to ampicillin, carbenicillin, and related antibiotics
   2094..2185    -  promoter       AmpR promoter: bla
   2204..2231    -  terminator     rrnB T2 terminator: transcription terminator T2 from the E. coli rrnB gene
   2323..2409    -  terminator     rrnB T1 terminator: Escherichia coli rrnB; transcription terminator T1 from the E. coli rrnB gene
   2411..2526    -  ncRNA          5S rRNA: Accession: RF00001 - 5S ribosomal RNA
   2694..2984    -  CDS            mlaB: MLAB_ECOLI - Also known as yrbB. Experimental evidence at protein level: Swiss-Prot protein existence level 1. Part of the ABC transporter complex MlaFEDB, which is involved in a phospholipid transport pathway that maintains lipid asymmetry in the outer membrane by retrograde trafficking of phospholipids from the outer membrane to the inner membrane (PubMed:19383799, PubMed:27529189). MlaB plays critical roles in both the assembly and activity of the complex. May act by modulating MlaF structure and stability (PubMed:27529189). From Escherichia coli (strain K12).
   2987..3619    -  CDS            mlaC (sequence withheld): MLAC_ECOLI - Also known as yrbC. Experimental evidence at protein level: Swiss-Prot protein existence level 1. Involved in a phospholipid transport pathway that maintains lipid asymmetry in the outer membrane by retrograde trafficking of phospholipids from the outer membrane to the inner membrane. May transfer phospholipid across the periplasmic space and deliver it to the MlaFEDB complex at the inner membrane. From Escherichia coli (strain K12).
   3641..4189    -  CDS            mlaD: MLAD_ECOLI - Also known as yrbD. Experimental evidence at protein level: Swiss-Prot protein existence level 1. Part of the ABC transporter complex MlaFEDB, which is involved in a phospholipid transport pathway that maintains lipid asymmetry in the outer membrane by retrograde trafficking of phospholipids from the outer membrane to the inner membrane (PubMed:19383799, PubMed:27529189). MlaD functions in substrate binding with strong affinity for phospholipids and modulates ATP hydrolytic activity of the complex (PubMed:27529189). From Escherichia coli (strain K12).
   4197..4976    -  CDS            mlaE (sequence withheld): MLAE_ECOLI - Also known as yrbE. Experimental evidence at protein level: Swiss-Prot protein existence level 1. Part of the ABC transporter complex MlaFEDB, which is involved in a phospholipid transport pathway that maintains lipid asymmetry in the outer membrane by retrograde trafficking of phospholipids from the outer membrane to the inner membrane. Probably responsible for the translocation of the substrate across the membrane. From Escherichia coli (strain K12).
   5041..5847    -  CDS            mlaF: MLAF_ECOLI - Also known as yrbF. Experimental evidence at protein level: Swiss-Prot protein existence level 1. Part of the ABC transporter complex MlaFEDB, which is involved in a phospholipid transport pathway that maintains lipid asymmetry in the outer membrane by retrograde trafficking of phospholipids from the outer membrane to the inner membrane. Responsible for energy coupling to the transport system. From Escherichia coli (strain K12).
   5881..6165    -  promoter       araBAD promoter: araBAD; promoter of the L-arabinose operon of E. coli; the araC regulatory gene is transcribed in the opposite direction (Guzman et al., 1995)
   6192..7070    +  CDS            araC: L-arabinose regulatory protein; araC
   7160..7178    -  promoter       tet promoter (fragment): E. coli promoter for tetracycline efflux protein gene
   7188..7373    +  CDS            TcR (fragment): tetracycline efflux protein; tet; confers resistance to tetracycline
   7374..7413    +  CDS            rop (fragment): Rop protein, which maintains plasmids at low copy number; rop
   7529..7580    +  misc_feature   bom (fragment): basis of mobility region from pBR322
   7585..7718    -  rep_origin     RSF ori (fragment): Plasmids containing the RSF 1030 origin of replication can be propagated in E. coli cells that contain additional plasmids with compatible origins.
