[The description below was written by a language model from this plasmid's Addgene catalogue record and pLannotate feature annotations shown in this document.]
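Description:
pBEL2294 is a bacterial expression plasmid built on the pBAD-His backbone that carries the E. coli mlaFEDCB operon with a single point mutation in MlaD (Phe13Ala). It replicates in E. coli from a high-copy ColE1/pUC-type origin and is selected with ampicillin through the β-lactamase gene and its own promoter. An M13 phage origin is also present. Short fragments annotated as tet promoter, TcR, rop, bom and RSF ori appear to be non-functional backbone remnants.

The payload is a polycistronic cassette in which mlaF, mlaE, mlaD, mlaC and mlaB lie in their operon order downstream of the arabinose-inducible araBAD promoter. The divergently transcribed araC regulator gene sits alongside, and transcription is terminated by the rrnB T1 and T2 terminators. According to the catalogue record, MlaE carries a 6xHis tag, although the tag itself is not called out as a separate feature in the annotation. There is a gap between the mlaF and mlaE reading frames where it may reside.

MlaF (ATPase), MlaE (permease), MlaD (phospholipid-binding subunit) and MlaB form the inner-membrane ABC transporter MlaFEDB, while MlaC is a periplasmic lipid carrier. Together they act in a phospholipid trafficking pathway that maintains outer-membrane lipid asymmetry. The stated purpose is complementation: supplying the operon with the F13A variant of MlaD to test whether this residue is required for Mla function, presumably in a strain lacking the corresponding chromosomal gene. The record does not specify the host strain or the assay used.
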