Addgene plasmid #164599: pBEL2294
Purpose: Complementation plasmid for MlaD (F13A)
Depositing lab: Gira Bhabha & Damian Ekiert. Depositing organization: NYU Grossman School of Medicine. Publication: Structure of bacterial phospholipid transporter MlaFEDB with substrate bound. Coudray N, Isom GL, MacRae MR, Saiduddin MN, Bhabha G, Ekiert DC. Elife. 2020 Nov 25;9. pii: 62518. doi: 10.7554/eLife.62518. PubMed 33236984.
Backbone
  Vector backbone: pBAD-His
  Vector type: Bacterial Expression
Growth in bacteria
  Bacterial resistance: Ampicillin, 100 μg/mL
  Growth temperature: 37°C
  Growth strain: DH5alpha
  Copy number: High Copy
Gene/Insert
  Gene/Insert name: MlaFEDCB
  Species: E. coli
  Mutation: MlaF-(6xHis-MlaE)-MlaD(Phe13Ala)-MlaC-MlaB
  Cloning method: Gibson Cloning
Terms and licenses: Academic/Nonprofit Terms; Industry Terms: Not Available to Industry
How to cite: pBEL2294 was a gift from Gira Bhabha & Damian Ekiert (Addgene plasmid # 164599 ; http://n2t.net/addgene:164599 ; RRID:Addgene_164599)
